Addgene plasmid #215078: p21(RxL)-mCerulean-PuroR
Purpose: Expresses p21(RxL)-mCerulean in mammalian cells from a retroviral vector.
Depositing lab: Michele Pagano. Depositing organization: NYU Grossman School of Medicine. Publication: CDK-independent role of D-type cyclins in regulating DNA mismatch repair. Rona G, Miwatani-Minter B, Zhang Q, Goldberg HV, Kerzhnerman MA, Howard JB, Simoneschi D, Lane E, Hobbs JW, Sassani E, Wang AA, Keegan S, Laverty DJ, Piett CG, Pongor LS, Xu ML, Andrade J, Thomas A, Sicinski P, Askenazi M, Ueberheide B, Fenyo D, Nagel ZD, Pagano M. Mol Cell. 2024 Feb 29:S1097-2765(24)00129-1. doi: 10.1016/j.molcel.2024.02.010. PubMed 38458201.
Backbone
  Vector backbone: pBABE
  Vector type: Mammalian Expression, Retroviral
  Selectable markers: Puromycin
Growth in bacteria
  Bacterial resistance: Ampicillin, 100 μg/mL
  Growth temperature: 37°C
  Growth strain: NEB Stable
  Copy number: High Copy
Gene/Insert
  Gene/Insert name: CDKN1A (alt names: CIP1; p21; WAF1)
  Species: H. sapiens (human)
  Mutation: p21(RxL) denotes mutations: R19A, R20A, L21A, F22A
  Entrez Gene: CDKN1A (a.k.a. CAP20, CDKN1, CIP1, MDA-6, P21, SDI1, WAF1, p21CIP1)
  Promoter: LTR
  Tag / fusion protein: mCerulean (C terminal on insert)
  Cloning method: Unknown
  Sequencing primers: 5′ pBABE 5'; 3′ pBABE 3'
Terms and licenses: Academic/Nonprofit Terms; Industry Terms: Not Available to Industry
How to cite: p21(RxL)-mCerulean-PuroR was a gift from Michele Pagano (Addgene plasmid # 215078 ; http://n2t.net/addgene:215078 ; RRID:Addgene_215078)
