[The description below was written by a language model from this plasmid's Addgene catalogue record and pLannotate feature annotations shown in this document.]
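Description:
p21(RxL)-mCerulean-PuroR is a pBABE-based gammaretroviral expression vector of about 6.3 kb for stable delivery of a fluorescently tagged mutant of human p21 (CDKN1A, also called CIP1/WAF1) into mammalian cells. In bacteria it is maintained through a high-copy ColE1/pUC-type origin and selected with ampicillin via the β-lactamase gene and its native promoter. The retroviral portion is flanked by Moloney murine leukemia virus long terminal repeats. Downstream of the 5′ LTR lie a Ψ packaging signal and a truncated gag segment lacking its start codon, which together promote efficient encapsidation of the vector RNA when the plasmid is introduced into a packaging cell line that supplies the viral proteins in trans. A short lacI fragment annotated in the backbone appears to be a cloning remnant with no stated function.

The 5′ LTR serves as the promoter for the insert, a CDKN1A coding sequence fused at its C terminus to mCerulean, a monomeric cyan fluorescent protein. The "RxL" designation refers to four alanine substitutions (R19A, R20A, L21A, F22A), which lie in a motif of the type generally known to mediate cyclin binding, so the mutant is presumably intended to have impaired cyclin interaction, although the record does not describe the functional consequence. Downstream, an SV40 enhancer/early promoter independently drives puromycin N-acetyltransferase, allowing selection of transduced cells with puromycin. The annotation near the 3′ end labels a small fragment as a self-inactivating ΔU3 LTR, but it directly abuts a full-length LTR, consistent with a conventional pBABE design rather than a self-inactivating one. The associated publication concerns D-type cyclins and DNA mismatch repair, which suggests use of the construct in cell-cycle studies with fluorescence-based monitoring of the p21 fusion protein.
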