Features (pLannotate 1.2.2; 13 found; start..end, strand, type, name):
      8..477     +  LTR            LTR: long terminal repeat from Moloney murine leukemia virus
    601..875     +  misc_feature   MESV Ψ (fragment): packaging signal of murine embryonic stem cell virus
    942..1358    +  CDS            gag (truncated): truncated Moloney murine leukemia virus (MMLV) gag gene lacking the start codon
   1376..1867    +  CDS            p21 (fragment): human cyclin-dependent kinase inhibitor 1A; Homo sapiens CDKN1A; mediates p53-dependent arrest in the G1 phase of the cell cycle
   1886..2605    +  CDS            mCerulean: enhanced monomeric variant of CFP (Rizzo et al., 2004) mammalian codon-optimized
   2622..2951    +  promoter       SV40 promoter: SV40 enhancer and early promoter
   2961..3560    +  CDS            PuroR: puromycin N-acetyltransferase; pac from Streptomyces alboniger; confers resistance to puromycin
   3659..3780    +  LTR            3' LTR (ΔU3) (fragment): self-inactivating 3' long terminal repeat (LTR) from Moloney murine leukemia virus
   3781..4250    +  LTR            LTR: long terminal repeat from Moloney murine leukemia virus
   4316..4368    -  CDS            lacI (fragment): lac repressor; lacI; The lac repressor binds to the lac operator to inhibit transcription in E. coli. This inhibition can be relieved by adding lactose or isopropyl-β-D-thiogalactopyranoside (IPTG).
   4551..5139    -  rep_origin     ori: high-copy-number ColE1/pMB1/pBR322/pUC origin of replication
   5299..6159    -  CDS            AmpR: β-lactamase; bla; confers resistance to ampicillin, carbenicillin, and related antibiotics
   6160..6264    -  promoter       AmpR promoter: bla
>Addgene plasmid #215078 | p21(RxL)-mCerulean-PuroR | addgene full sequence | sequence record 428751 | Addgene NGS Result
CTGCAGCCTGAATATGGGCCAAACAGGATATCTGTGGTAAGCAGTTCCTGCCCCGGCTCAGGGCCAAGAA
CAGATGGAACAGCTGAATATGGGCCAAACAGGATATCTGTGGTAAGCAGTTCCTGCCCCGGCTCAGGGCC
AAGAACAGATGGTCCCCAGATGCGGTCCAGCCCTCAGCAGTTTCTAGAGAACCATCAGATGTTTCCAGGG
TGCCCCAAGGACCTGAAATGACCCTGTGCCTTATTTGAACTAACCAATCAGTTCGCTTCTCGCTTCTGTT
CGCGCGCTTCTGCTCCCCGAGCTCAATAAAAGAGCCCACAACCCCTCACTCGGGGCGCCAGTCCTCCGAT
TGACTGAGTCGCCCGGGTACCCGTGTATCCAATAAACCCTCTTGCAGTTGCATCCGACTTGTGGTCTCGC
TGTTCCTTGGGAGGGTCTCCTCTGAGTGATTGACTACCCGTCAGCGGGGGTCTTTCATTTGGGGGCTCGT
CCGGGATCGGGAGACCCCTGCCCAGGGACCACCGACCCACCACCGGGAGGCAAGCTGGCCAGCAACTTAT
CTGTGTCTGTCCGATTGTCTAGTGTCTATGACTGATTTTATGCGCCTGCGTCGGTACTAGTTAGCTAACT
AGCTCTGTATCTGGCGGACCCGTGGTGGAACTGACGAGTTCTGAACACCCGGCCGCAACCCTGGGAGACG
TCCCAGGGACTTTGGGGGCCGTTTTTGTGGCCCGACCTGAGGAAGGGAGTCGATGTGGAATCCGACCCCG
TCAGGATATGTGGTTCTGGTAGGAGACGAGAACCTAAAACAGTTCCCGCCTCCGTCTGAATTTTTGCTTT
CGGTTTGGAACCGAAGCCGCGCGTCTTGTCTGCTGCAGCGCTGCAGCATCGTTCTGTGTTGTCTCTGTCT
GACTGTGTTTCTGTATTTGTCTGAAAATTAGGGCCAGACTGTTACCACTCCCTTAAGTTTGACCTTAGGT
CACTGGAAAGATGTCGAGCGGATCGCTCACAACCAGTCGGTAGATGTCAAGAAGAGACGTTGGGTTACCT
TCTGCTCTGCAGAATGGCCAACCTTTAACGTCGGATGGCCGCGAGACGGCACCTTTAACCGAGACCTCAT
CACCCAGGTTAAGATCAAGGTCTTTTCACCTGGCCCGCATGGACACCCAGACCAGGTCCCCTACATCGTG
ACCTGGGAAGCCTTGGCTTTTGACCCCCCTCCCTGGGTCAAGCCCTTTGTACACCCTAAGCCTCCGCCTC
CTCTTCCTCCATCCGCCCCGTCTCTCCCCCTTGAACCTCCTCGTTCGACCCCGCCTCGATCCTCCCTTTA
TCCAGCCCTCACTCCTTCTCTAGGCGCCGGCCGGATCCCGCCACCATGTCAGAACCGGCTGGGGATGTCC
GTCAGAACCCATGCGGCAGCAAGGCCTGCGCCGCCGCCGCCGGCCCAGTGGACAGCGAGCAGCTGAGCCG
CGACTGTGATGCGCTAATGGCGGGCTGCATCCAGGAGGCCCGTGAGCGATGGAACTTCGACTTTGTCACC
GAGACACCACTGGAGGGTGACTTCGCCTGGGAGCGTGTGCGGGGCCTTGGCCTGCCCAAGCTCTACCTTC
CCACGGGGCCCCGGCGAGGCCGGGATGAGTTGGGAGGAGGCAGGCGGCCTGGCACCTCACCTGCTCTGCT
GCAGGGGACAGCAGAGGAAGACCATGTGGACCTGTCACTGTCTTGTACCCTTGTGCCTCGCTCAGGGGAG
CAGGCTGAAGGGTCCCCAGGTGGACCTGGAGACTCTCAGGGTCGAAAACGGCGGCAGACCAGCATGACAG
ATTTCTACCACTCCAAACGCCGGCTGATCTTCTCCAAGAGGAAGCCCGGAGGACCGGTCGCCACCATGGT
GAGCAAGGGCGAGGAGCTGTTCACCGGGGTGGTGCCCATCCTGGTCGAGCTGGACGGCGACGTAAACGGC
CACAAGTTCAGCGTGTCCGGCGAGGGCGAGGGCGATGCCACCTACGGCAAGCTGACCCTGAAGTTCATCT
GCACCACCGGCAAGCTGCCCGTGCCCTGGCCCACCCTCGTGACCACCCTGACCTGGGGCGTGCAGTGCTT
CGCCCGCTACCCCGACCACATGAAGCAGCACGACTTCTTCAAGTCCGCCATGCCCGAAGGCTACGTCCAG
GAGCGCACCATCTTCTTCAAGGACGACGGCAACTACAAGACCCGCGCCGAGGTGAAGTTCGAGGGCGACA
CCCTGGTGAACCGCATCGAGCTGAAGGGCATCGACTTCAAGGAGGACGGCAACATCCTGGGGCACAAGCT
GGAGTACAACGCCATCAGCGACAACGTCTATATCACCGCCGACAAGCAGAAGAACGGCATCAAGGCCAAC
TTCAAGATCCGCCACAACATCGAGGACGGCAGCGTGCAGCTCGCCGACCACTACCAGCAGAACACCCCCA
TCGGCGACGGCCCCGTGCTGCTGCCCGACAACCACTACCTGAGCACCCAGTCCAAGCTGAGCAAAGACCC
CAACGAGAAGCGCGATCACATGGTCCTGCTGGAGTTCGTGACCGCCGCCGGGATCACTCTCGGCATGGAC
GAGCTGTACAAGTAAGTCGACCCTGTGGAATGTGTGTCAGTTAGGGTGTGGAAAGTCCCCAGGCTCCCCA
GCAGGCAGAAGTATGCAAAGCATGCATCTCAATTAGTCAGCAACCAGGTGTGGAAAGTCCCCAGGCTCCC
CAGCAGGCAGAAGTATGCAAAGCATGCATCTCAATTAGTCAGCAACCATAGTCCCGCCCCTAACTCCGCC
CATCCCGCCCCTAACTCCGCCCAGTTCCGCCCATTCTCCGCCCCATGGCTGACTAATTTTTTTTATTTAT
GCAGAGGCCGAGGCCGCCTCGGCCTCTGAGCTATTCCAGAAGTAGTGAGGAGGCTTTTTTGGAGGCCTAG
GCTTTTGCAAAAAGCTTACCATGACCGAGTACAAGCCCACGGTGCGCCTCGCCACCCGCGACGACGTCCC
CAGGGCCGTACGCACCCTCGCCGCCGCGTTCGCCGACTACCCCGCCACGCGCCACACCGTCGATCCGGAC
CGCCACATCGAGCGGGTCACCGAGCTGCAAGAACTCTTCCTCACGCGCGTCGGGCTCGACATCGGCAAGG
TGTGGGTCGCGGACGACGGCGCCGCGGTGGCGGTCTGGACCACGCCGGAGAGCGTCGAAGCGGGGGCGGT
GTTCGCCGAGATCGGCCCGCGCATGGCCGAGTTGAGCGGTTCCCGGCTGGCCGCGCAGCAACAGATGGAA
GGCCTCCTGGCGCCGCACCGGCCCAAGGAGCCCGCGTGGTTCCTGGCCACCGTCGGCGTCTCGCCCGACC
ACCAGGGCAAGGGTCTGGGCAGCGCCGTCGTGCTCCCCGGAGTGGAGGCGGCCGAGCGCGCCGGGGTGCC
CGCCTTCCTGGAGACCTCCGCGCCCCGCAACCTCCCCTTCTACGAGCGGCTCGGCTTCACCGTCACCGCC
GACGTCGAGGTGCCCGAAGGACCGCGCACCTGGTGCATGACCCGCAAGCCCGGTGCCTGACGCCCGCCCC
ACGACCCGCAGCGCCCGACCGAAAGGAGCGCACGACCCCATGCATCGATAAAATAAAAGATTTTATTTAG
TCTCCAGAAAAAGGGGGGAATGAAAGACCCCACCTGTAGGTTTGGCAAGCTAGCTTAAGTAACGCCATTT
TGCAAGGCATGGAAAAATACATAACTGAGAATAGAGAAGTTCAGATCAAGGTCAGGAACAGATGGAACAG
CTGAATATGGGCCAAACAGGATATCTGTGGTAAGCAGTTCCTGCCCCGGCTCAGGGCCAAGAACAGATGG
AACAGCTGAATATGGGCCAAACAGGATATCTGTGGTAAGCAGTTCCTGCCCCGGCTCAGGGCCAAGAACA
GATGGTCCCCAGATGCGGTCCAGCCCTCAGCAGTTTCTAGAGAACCATCAGATGTTTCCAGGGTGCCCCA
AGGACCTGAAATGACCCTGTGCCTTATTTGAACTAACCAATCAGTTCGCTTCTCGCTTCTGTTCGCGCGC
TTCTGCTCCCCGAGCTCAATAAAAGAGCCCACAACCCCTCACTCGGGGCGCCAGTCCTCCGATTGACTGA
GTCGCCCGGGTACCCGTGTATCCAATAAACCCTCTTGCAGTTGCATCCGACTTGTGGTCTCGCTGTTCCT
TGGGAGGGTCTCCTCTGAGTGATTGACTACCCGTCAGCGGGGGTCTTTCACATGCAGCATGTATCAAAAT
TAATTTGGTTTTTTTTCTTAAGTATTTACATTAAATGGCCATAGTTGCATTAATGAATCGGCCAACGCGC
GGGGAGAGGCGGTTTGCGTATTGGGCGCTCTTCCGCTTCCTCGCTCACTGACTCGCTGCGCTCGGTCGTT
CGGCTGCGGCGAGCGGTATCAGCTCACTCAAAGGCGGTAATACGGTTATCCACAGAATCAGGGGATAACG
CAGGAAAGAACATGTGAGCAAAAGGCCAGCAAAAGGCCAGGAACCGTAAAAAGGCCGCGTTGCTGGCGTT
TTTCCATAGGCTCCGCCCCCCTGACGAGCATCACAAAAATCGACGCTCAAGTCAGAGGTGGCGAAACCCG
ACAGGACTATAAAGATACCAGGCGTTTCCCCCTGGAAGCTCCCTCGTGCGCTCTCCTGTTCCGACCCTGC
CGCTTACCGGATACCTGTCCGCCTTTCTCCCTTCGGGAAGCGTGGCGCTTTCTCATAGCTCACGCTGTAG
GTATCTCAGTTCGGTGTAGGTCGTTCGCTCCAAGCTGGGCTGTGTGCACGAACCCCCCGTTCAGCCCGAC
CGCTGCGCCTTATCCGGTAACTATCGTCTTGAGTCCAACCCGGTAAGACACGACTTATCGCCACTGGCAG
CAGCCACTGGTAACAGGATTAGCAGAGCGAGGTATGTAGGCGGTGCTACAGAGTTCTTGAAGTGGTGGCC
TAACTACGGCTACACTAGAAGAACAGTATTTGGTATCTGCGCTCTGCTGAAGCCAGTTACCTTCGGAAAA
AGAGTTGGTAGCTCTTGATCCGGCAAACAAACCACCGCTGGTAGCGGTGGTTTTTTTGTTTGCAAGCAGC
AGATTACGCGCAGAAAAAAAGGATCTCAAGAAGATCCTTTGATCTTTTCTACGGGGTCTGACGCTCAGTG
GAACGAAAACTCACGTTAAGGGATTTTGGTCATGAGATTATCAAAAAGGATCTTCACCTAGATCCTTTTG
CGGCCGCAAATCAATCTAAAGTATATATGAGTAAACTTGGTCTGACAGTTACCAATGCTTAATCAGTGAG
GCACCTATCTCAGCGATCTGTCTATTTCGTTCATCCATAGTTGCCTGACTCCCCGTCGTGTAGATAACTA
CGATACGGGAGGGCTTACCATCTGGCCCCAGTGCTGCAATGATACCGCGAGACCCACGCTCACCGGCTCC
AGATTTATCAGCAATAAACCAGCCAGCCGGAAGGGCCGAGCGCAGAAGTGGTCCTGCAACTTTATCCGCC
TCCATCCAGTCTATTAATTGTTGCCGGGAAGCTAGAGTAAGTAGTTCGCCAGTTAATAGTTTGCGCAACG
TTGTTGCCATTGCTACAGGCATCGTGGTGTCACGCTCGTCGTTTGGTATGGCTTCATTCAGCTCCGGTTC
CCAACGATCAAGGCGAGTTACATGATCCCCCATGTTGTGCAAAAAAGCGGTTAGCTCCTTCGGTCCTCCG
ATCGTTGTCAGAAGTAAGTTGGCCGCAGTGTTATCACTCATGGTTATGGCAGCACTGCATAATTCTCTTA
CTGTCATGCCATCCGTAAGATGCTTTTCTGTGACTGGTGAGTACTCAACCAAGTCATTCTGAGAATAGTG
TATGCGGCGACCGAGTTGCTCTTGCCCGGCGTCAATACGGGATAATACCGCGCCACATAGCAGAACTTTA
AAAGTGCTCATCATTGGAAAACGTTCTTCGGGGCGAAAACTCTCAAGGATCTTACCGCTGTTGAGATCCA
GTTCGATGTAACCCACTCGTGCACCCAACTGATCTTCAGCATCTTTTACTTTCACCAGCGTTTCTGGGTG
AGCAAAAACAGGAAGGCAAAATGCCGCAAAAAAGGGAATAAGGGCGACACGGAAATGTTGAATACTCATA
CTCTTCCTTTTTCAATATTATTGAAGCATTTATCAGGGTTATTGTCTCATGAGCGGATACATATTTGAAT
GTATTTAGAAAAATAAACAAATAGGGGTTCCGCGCACATTTCCCCGAAAAGTGCCAC
